>Addgene plasmid #198468 | VR124 pETv2 10His-pG-Tn5 (E54K, L372P) | addgene full sequence | sequence record 390256 | Addgene NGS Result
TAATACGACTCACTATAGGGAGAGGAATTGTGAGCGGATAACAATTCCCCTCTAGAAATAATTTTGTTTA
ACTTTAAGAAGGAGAGCAGCTATGCAGCTTAGCCATCATCATCATCATCACCACCACCATCATGCCGTGG
GCGGATCCGGTGGTTCAGGCGGTAGTTATAAATTGATCCTGAACGGCAAAACTTTGAAGGGCGAAACAAC
AACAGAAGCTGTTGACGCTGCTACCGCTGAAAAAGTATTTAAACAGTATGCAAACGACAACGGTGTTGAT
GGAGAATGGACATACGATGACGCAACCAAAACCTTCACTGTCACAGAAGGTGGTGGGAGCGGAGGCGGTG
GCAGCGGTGGCGGCGGTAGTGGCGGTGGCGGTTCGGGCGGCGGTGGTTCGGGTGGCGGAGGCAGCATTAC
CAGTGCACTGCATCGTGCGGCGGATTGGGCGAAAAGCGTGTTTTCTAGTGCTGCGCTGGGTGATCCGCGT
CGTACCGCGCGTCTGGTGAATGTTGCGGCGCAACTGGCCAAATATAGCGGCAAAAGCATTACCATTAGCA
GCGAAGGCAGCAAAGCCATGCAGGAAGGCGCGTATCGTTTTATTCGTAATCCGAACGTGAGCGCGGAAGC
GATTCGTAAAGCGGGTGCCATGCAGACCGTGAAACTGGCCCAGGAATTTCCGGAACTGCTGGCAATTGAA
GATACCACCTCTCTGAGCTATCGTCATCAGGTGGCGGAAGAACTGGGCAAACTGGGTAGCATTCAGGATA
AAAGCCGTGGTTGGTGGGTGCATAGCGTGCTGCTGCTGGAAGCGACCACCTTTCGTACCGTGGGCCTGCT
GCATCAAGAATGGTGGATGCGTCCGGATGATCCGGCGGATGCGGATGAAAAAGAAAGCGGCAAATGGCTG
GCCGCTGCTGCAACTTCGCGTCTGCGCATGGGCAGCATGATGAGCAACGTGATTGCGGTGTGCGATCGTG
AAGCGGATATTCATGCGTATCTGCAAGATAAACTGGCCCATAACGAACGTTTTGTGGTGCGTAGCAAACA
TCCGCGTAAAGATGTGGAAAGCGGCCTGTATCTGTATGATCACCTGAAAAACCAGCCGGAACTGGGCGGC
TATCAGATTAGCATTCCGCAGAAAGGCGTGGTGGATAAACGTGGCAAACGTAAAAACCGTCCGGCGCGTA
AAGCGAGCCTGAGCCTGCGTAGCGGCCGTATTACCCTGAAACAGGGCAACATTACCCTGAACGCGGTGCT
GGCCGAAGAAATTAATCCGCCGAAAGGCGAAACCCCGCTGAAATGGCTGCTGCTGACCAGCGAGCCGGTG
GAAAGTCTGGCCCAAGCGCTGCGTGTGATTGATATTTATACCCATCGTTGGCGCATTGAAGAATTTCACA
AAGCGTGGAAAACGGGTGCGGGTGCGGAACGTCAGCGTATGGAAGAACCGGATAACCTGGAACGTATGGT
GAGCATTCTGAGCTTTGTGGCGGTGCGTCTGCTGCAACTGCGTGAATCTTTTACTCCGCCGCAAGCACTG
CGTGCGCAGGGCCTGCTGAAAGAAGCGGAACACGTTGAAAGCCAGAGCGCGGAAACCGTGCTGACCCCGG
ATGAATGCCAACTGCTGGGCTATCTGGATAAAGGCAAACGCAAACGCAAAGAAAAAGCGGGCAGCCTGCA
ATGGGCGTATATGGCGATTGCGCGTCTGGGCGGCTTTATGGATAGCAAACGTACCGGCATTGCGAGCTGG
GGTGCGCTGTGGGAAGGTTGGGAAGCGCTGCAAAGCAAACTGGATGGCTTTCTGGCCGCGAAAGACCTGA
TGGCGCAGGGCATTAAAATCTAACTCGAGCACCACCACCACCACTGAGATCCGGCTGCTAACAAAGCCCG
AAAGGAAGCTGAGTTGGCTGCTGCCACCGCTGAGCAATAACTAGCATAACCCCTTGGGGCCTCTAAACGG
GTCTTGAGGGGTTTTTTGCTGAAAGGAGGAACTATATCCGGATTGGCGAATGGG
[124 nt withheld, positions 2015-2138]
C
[91 nt withheld, positions 2140-2230]
A
[49 nt withheld, positions 2232-2280]
CCTTTGACGTTGGAGTCCACGTTCTTT
[37 nt withheld, positions 2308-2344]
ACCCTATCTCGGTCTATTCTTTTGATTTATAAGGGATTTTGCCGATTTCGGCCTATTGGTTAAAAAATGA
GCTGATTTAACAAAAATTTAACGCGAATTTTAACAAAATATTAACGTTTACAATTTCAGGTGGCACTTTT
CGGGGAAATGTGCGCGGAACCCCTATTTGTTTATTTTTCTAAATACATTCAAATATGTATCCGCTCATGA
ATTAATTCTTAGAAAAACTCATCGAGCATCAAATGAAACTGCAATTTATTCATATCAGGATTATCAATAC
CATATTTTTGAAAAAGCCGTTTCTGTAATGAAGGAGAAAACTCACCGAGGCAGTTCCATAGGATGGCAAG
ATCCTGGTATCGGTCTGCGATTCCGACTCGTCCAACATCAATACAACCTATTAATTTCCCCTCGTCAAAA
ATAAGGTTATCAAGTGAGAAATCACCATGAGTGACGACTGAATCCGGTGAGAATGGCAAAAGTTTATGCA
TTTCTTTCCAGACTTGTTCAACAGGCCAGCCATTACGCTCGTCATCAAAATCACTCGCATCAACCAAACC
GTTATTCATTCGTGATTGCGCCTGAGCGAGACGAAATACGCGATCGCTGTTAAAAGGACAATTACAAACA
GGAATCGAATGCAACCGGCGCAGGAACACTGCCAGCGCATCAACAATATTTTCACCTGAATCAGGATATT
CTTCTAATACCTGGAATGCTGTTTTCCCGGGGATCGCAGTGGTGAGTAACCATGCATCATCAGGAGTACG
GATAAAATGCTTGATGGTCGGAAGAGGCATAAATTCCGTCAGCCAGTTTAGTCTGACCATCTCATCTGTA
ACATCATTGGCAACGCTACCTTTGCCATGTTTCAGAAACAACTCTGGCGCATCGGGCTTCCCATACAATC
GATAGATTGTCGCACCTGATTGCCCGACATTATCGCGAGCCCATTTATACCCATATAAATCAGCATCCAT
GTTGGAATTTAATCGCGGCCTAGAGCAAGACGTTTCCCGTTGAATATGGCTCATAACACCCCTTGTATTA
CTGTTTATGTAAGCAGACAGTTTTATTGTTCATGACCAAAATCCCTTAACGTGAGTTTTCGTTCCACTGA
GCGTCAGACCCCGTAGAAAAGATCAAAGGATCTTCTTGAGATCCTTTTTTTCTGCGCGTAATCTGCTGCT
TGCAAACAAAAAAACCACCGCTACCAGCGGTGGTTTGTTTGCCGGATCAAGAGCTACCAACTCTTTTTCC
GAAGGTAACTGGCTTCAGCAGAGCGCAGATACCAAATACTGTCCTTCTAGTGTAGCCGTAGTTAGGCCAC
CACTTCAAGAACTCTGTAGCACCGCCTACATACCTCGCTCTGCTAATCCTGTTACCAGTGGCTGCTGCCA
GTGGCGATAAGTCGTGTCTTACCGGGTTGGACTCAAGACGATAGTTACCGGATAAGGCGCAGCGGTCGGG
CTGAACGGGGGGTTCGTGCACACAGCCCAGCTTGGAGCGAACGACCTACACCGAACTGAGATACCTACAG
CGTGAGCTATGAGAAAGCGCCACGCTTCCCGAAGGGAGAAAGGCGGACAGGTATCCGGTAAGCGGCAGGG
TCGGAACAGGAGAGCGCACGAGGGAGCTTCCAGGGGGAAACGCCTGGTATCTTTATAGTCCTGTCGGGTT
TCGCCACCTCTGACTTGAGCGTCGATTTTTGTGATGCTCGTCAGGGGGGCGGAGCCTATGGAAAAACGCC
AGCAACGCGGCCTTTTTACGGTTCCTGGCCTTTTGCTGGCCTTTTGCTCACATGTTCTTTCCTGCGTTAT
CCCCTGATTCTGTGGATAACCGTATTACCGCCTTTGAGTGAGCTGATACCGCTCGCCGCAGCCGAACGAC
CGAGCGCAGCGAGTCAGTGAGCGAGGAAGCGGAAGAGCGCCTGATGCGGTATTTTCTCCTTACGCATCTG
TGCGGTATTTCACACCGCATATATGGTGCACTCTCAGTACAATCTGCTCTGATGCCGCATAGTTAAGCCA
GTATACACTCCGCTATCGCTACGTGACTGGGTCATGGCTGCGCCCCGACACCCGCCAACACCCGCTGACG
CGCCCTGACGGGCTTGTCTGCTCCCGGCATCCGCTTACAGACAAGCTGTGACCGTCTCCGGGAGCTGCAT
GTGTCAGAGGTTTTCACCGTCATCACCGAAACGCGCGAGGCAGCTGCGGTAAAGCTCATCAGCGTGGTCG
TGAAGCGATTCACAGATGTCTGCCTGTTCATCCGCGTCCAGCTCGTTGAGTTTCTCCAGAAGCGTTAATG
TCTGGCTTCTGATAAAGCGGGCCATGTTAAGGGCGGTTTTTTCCTGTTTGGTCACTGATGCCTCCGTGTA
AGGGGGATTTCTGTTCATGGGGGTAATGATACCGATGAAACGAGAGAGGATGCTCACGATACGGGTTACT
GATGATGAACATGCCCGGTTACTGGAACGTTGTGAGGGTAAACAACTGGCGGTATGGATGCGGCGGGACC
AGAGAAAAATCACTCAGGGTCAATGCCAGCGCTTCGTTAATACAGATGTAGGTGTTCCACAGGGTAGCCA
GCAGCATCCTGCGATGCAGATCCGGAACATAATGGTGCAGGGCGCTGACTTCCGCGTTTCCAGACTTTAC
GAAACACGGAAACCGAAGACCATTCATGTTGTTGCTCAGGTCGCAGACGTTTTGCAGCAGCAGTCGCTTC
ACGTTCGCTCGCGTATCGGTGATTCATTCTGCTAACCAGTAAGGCAACCCCGCCAGCCTAGCCGGGTCCT
CAACGACAGGAGCACGATCATGCGCACCCGTGGGGCCGCCATGCCGGCGATAATGGCCTGCTTCTCGCCG
AAACGTTTGGTGGCGGGACCAGTGACGAAGGCTTGAGCGAGGGCGTGCAAGATTCCGAATACCGCAAGCG
ACAGGCCGATCATCGTCGCGCTCCAGCGAAAGCGGTCCTCGCCGAAAATGACCCAGAGCGCTGCCGGCAC
CTGTCCTACGAGTTGCATGATAAAGAAGACAGTCATAAGTGCGGCGACGATAGTCATGCCCCGCGCCCAC
CGGAAGGAGCTGACTGGGTTGAAGGCTCTCAAGGGCATCGGTCGAGATCCCGGTGCCTAATGAGTGAGCT
AACTTACATTAATTGCGTTGCGCTCACTGCCCGCTTTCCAGTCGGGAAACCTGTCGTGCCAGCTGCATTA
ATGAATCGGCCAACGCGCGGGGAGAGGCGGTTTGCGTATTGGGCGCCAGGGTGGTTTTTCTTTTCACCAG
TGAGACGGGCAACAGCTGATTGCCCTTCACCGCCTGGCCCTGAGAGAGTTGCAGCAAGCGGTCCACGCTG
GTTTGCCCCAGCAGGCGAAAATCCTGTTTGATGGTGGTTAACGGCGGGATATAACATGAGCTGTCTTCGG
TATCGTCGTATCCCACTACCGAGATATCCGCACCAACGCGCAGCCCGGACTCGGTAATGGCGCGCATTGC
GCCCAGCGCCATCTGATCGTTGGCAACCAGCATCGCAGTGGGAACGATGCCCTCATTCAGCATTTGCATG
GTTTGTTGAAAACCGGACATGGCACTCCAGTCGCCTTCCCGTTCCGCTATCGGCTGAATTTGATTGCGAG
TGAGATATTTATGCCAGCCAGCCAGACGCAGACGCGCCGAGACAGAACTTAATGGGCCCGCTAACAGCGC
GATTTGCTGGTGACCCAATGCGACCAGATGCTCCACGCCCAGTCGCGTACCGTCTTCATGGGAGAAAATA
ATACTGTTGATGGGTGTCTGGTCAGAGACATCAAGAAATAACGCCGGAACATTAGTGCAGGCAGCTTCCA
CAGCAATGGCATCCTGGTCATCCAGCGGATAGTTAATGATCAGCCCACTGACGCGTTGCGCGAGAAGATT
GTGCACCGCCGCTTTACAGGCTTCGACGCCGCTTCGTTCTACCATCGACACCACCACGCTGGCACCCAGT
TGATCGGCGCGAGATTTAATCGCCGCGACAATTTGCGACGGCGCGTGCAGGGCCAGACTGGAGGTGGCAA
CGCCAATCAGCAACGACTGTTTGCCCGCCAGTTGTTGTGCCACGCGGTTGGGAATGTAATTCAGCTCCGC
CATCGCCGCTTCCACTTTTTCCCGCGTTTTCGCAGAAACGTGGCTGGCCTGGTTCACCACGCGGGAAACG
GTCTGATAAGAGACACCGGCATACTCTGCGACATCGTATAACGTTACTGGTTTCACATTCACCACCCTGA
ATTGACTCTCTTCCGGGCGCTATCATGCCATACCGCGAAAGGTTTTGCGCCATTCGATGGTGTCCGGGAT
CTCGACGCTCTCCCTTATGCGACTCCTGCATTAGGAAGCAGCCCAGTAGTAGGTTGAGGCCGTTGAGCAC
CGCCGCCGCAAGGAATGGTGCATGCAAGGAGATGGCGCCCAACAGTCCCCCGGCCACGGGGCCTGCCACC
ATACCCACGCCGAAACAAGCGCTCATGAGCCCGAAGTGGCGAGCCCGATCTTCCCCATCGGTGATGTCGG
CGATATAGGCGCCAGCAACCGCACCTGTGGCGCCGGTGATGCCGGCCACGATGCGTCCGGCGTAGAGGAT
CGAGATCTCGATCCCGCGAAAT
Features (pLannotate 1.2.2; 20 found; start..end, strand, type, name):
      1..19      +  promoter       T7 promoter: promoter for bacteriophage T7 RNA polymerase
     24..48      +  protein_bind   lac operator: The lac repressor binds to the lac operator to inhibit transcription in E. coli. This inhibition can be relieved by adding lactose or isopropyl-β-D-thiogalactopyranoside (IPTG). lac repressor encoded by lacI
     63..85      +  RBS            RBS: efficient ribosome binding site from bacteriophage T7 gene 10 (Olins and Rangwala, 1989)
    104..120     +  CDS            capTEV™ (fragment): composite tag for in vivo biotinylation, TEV protease cleavage, and 6xHis tagging
    164..328     +  CDS            spg (fragment): SPG1_STRSG - Experimental evidence at protein level: Swiss-Prot protein existence level 1. Binds to the constant Fc region of IgG with high affinity. From Streptococcus sp. group G.
    416..1840    +  CDS            Tn5 transposase: transposase from the bacterial Tn5 transposon (Reznikoff, 1993)
   1874..1923    +  CDS            SET1 (fragment): solubility-enhancement tag derived from T7 phage gene 10B
   1931..1978    +  terminator     T7 terminator: transcription terminator for bacteriophage T7 RNA polymerase
   2015..2470    +  rep_origin     f1 ori (sequence partly withheld): f1 bacteriophage origin of replication; arrow indicates direction of (+) strand synthesis
   2497..2554    +  promoter       AmpR promoter (fragment): bla
   2563..3378    -  CDS            KanR: aminoglycoside phosphotransferase; aph(3')-Ia; confers resistance to kanamycin in bacteria or G418 (Geneticin®) in eukaryotes
   3500..4088    +  rep_origin     ori: high-copy-number ColE1/pMB1/pBR322/pUC origin of replication
   4274..4416    -  misc_feature   bom: basis of mobility region from pBR322
   4518..4709    -  CDS            rop: Rop protein, which maintains plasmids at low copy number; rop
   4726..5106    +  CDS            YPB1_ECOLX: Protein predicted: Swiss-Prot protein existence level 4. From Escherichia coli.
   5178..5469    -  CDS            TcR (fragment): tetracycline efflux protein; tet; confers resistance to tetracycline
   5484..5505    -  protein_bind   CAP binding site: CAP binding activates transcription in the presence of cAMP. E. coli catabolite activator protein
   5518..6600    -  CDS            lacI: lac repressor; lacI; The lac repressor binds to the lac operator to inhibit transcription in E. coli. This inhibition can be relieved by adding lactose or isopropyl-β-D-thiogalactopyranoside (IPTG).
   6601..6678    -  promoter       lacI promoter: lacI
   6686..6965    -  CDS            TcR (fragment): tetracycline efflux protein; tet; confers resistance to tetracycline
