[The description below was written by a language model from this plasmid's Addgene catalogue record and pLannotate feature annotations shown in this document.]
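Description:
VR124 pETv2 10His-pG-Tn5 (E54K, L372P) is a 6,986 bp bacterial expression plasmid built on the pETv2 backbone for producing a protein G–Tn5 transposase fusion in E. coli. It carries a kanamycin resistance gene (aph(3')-Ia) for selection and replicates from a ColE1/pBR322-type origin accompanied by the rop gene and the bom region, consistent with its listing as low copy. An f1 origin is also present, and short tetracycline-resistance fragments flanking the lacI region appear to be non-functional remnants of the pBR322 lineage.

The 1,752 bp synthetic insert, assembled by Gibson cloning, sits downstream of a consensus φ10 T7 promoter with an adjacent lac operator and the strong T7 gene 10 ribosome binding site, and is followed by the T7 terminator. A plasmid-borne lacI gene supplies repressor, so transcription depends on T7 RNA polymerase and is relieved by IPTG. The deposited host, a T7 Express lysY/Iq strain, adds further control of basal expression, which is useful for a DNA-active enzyme. The open reading frame begins with a 10xHis tag for metal-affinity purification, followed by an IgG Fc-binding segment of streptococcal protein G and then Tn5 transposase carrying the E54K and L372P substitutions that make it hyperactive. The automated annotation's partial "capTEV" and "SET1" hits near the ends of the cassette are short fragment matches, probably reflecting the His tag and vector sequence rather than full tags.

The plasmid belongs to the OpenTn5 resource for open-source purification and characterisation of Tn5. Fusing protein G to the transposase lets it be tethered to antibodies, as in antibody-directed tagmentation methods, though the record does not name specific applications.
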