Addgene plasmid #198468: VR124 pETv2 10His-pG-Tn5 (E54K, L372P)
Purpose: E. coli protein expression plasmid encoding hyperactive Tn5 transposase fused to protein G, in T7 Express lysY/Iq protein expression strain.
Depositing lab: Viviana Risca. Depositing organization: Rockefeller University. Publication: OpenTn5: Open-Source Resource for Robust and Scalable Tn5 Transposase Purification and Characterization. Soroczynski J, Anderson LJ, Yeung JL, Rendleman JM, Oren DA, Konishi HA, Risca VI. bioRxiv [Preprint]. 2024 Jul 13:2024.07.11.602973. doi: 10.1101/2024.07.11.602973. PubMed 39026714.
Backbone
  Vector backbone: pETv2
  Backbone size w/o insert (bp): 5234
  Total vector size (bp): 6986
  Vector type: Bacterial Expression
Growth in bacteria
  Bacterial resistance: Kanamycin, 50 μg/mL
  Growth temperature: 37°C
  Growth strain: NEB C3013 T7 Express lysY/Iq
  Copy number: Low Copy
Gene/Insert
  Gene/Insert name: 10His-pG-Tn5 (E54K, L372P) (alt names: Tn5; OpenTn5)
  Species: Synthetic
  Insert size (bp): 1752
  Mutation: E54K, L372P
  Promoter: Consensus φ10 T7 Promoter
  Tag / fusion protein: 10His-pG (N terminal on insert)
  Cloning method: Gibson Cloning
  Sequencing primers: 5′ TAATACGACTCACTATAGGG
Terms and licenses: Academic/Nonprofit Terms; Industry Terms: Not Available to Industry
Depositor comments: Please visit https://www.biorxiv.org/content/10.1101/2024.07.11.602973v1 for bioRxiv preprint.
How to cite: VR124 pETv2 10His-pG-Tn5 (E54K, L372P) was a gift from Viviana Risca (Addgene plasmid # 198468 ; http://n2t.net/addgene:198468 ; RRID:Addgene_198468)
